Addgene plasmid #154282: pENTR1A mKate2-hu_ncOGT WT
Purpose: Entry vector encoding mKate2-2xFLAG-OGT (O-GlcNAc Transferase; WT)
Depositing lab: Suzanne Walker. Depositing organization: Harvard Medical School. Publication: Mammalian cell proliferation requires noncatalytic functions of O-GlcNAc transferase. Levine ZG, Potter SC, Joiner CM, Fei GQ, Nabet B, Sonnett M, Zachara NE, Gray NS, Paulo JA, Walker S. Proc Natl Acad Sci U S A. 2021 Jan 26;118(4). pii: 2016778118. doi: 10.1073/pnas.2016778118. PubMed 33419956.
Backbone
  Vector backbone: pENTR1A
  Backbone manufacturer: Campeau et al. PLOS One 2009
  Backbone size w/o insert (bp): 2300
  Total vector size (bp): 6176
  Vector type: Gateway Entry Vector
Growth in bacteria
  Bacterial resistance: Kanamycin, 50 μg/mL
  Growth temperature: 37°C
  Growth strain: Stellar
  Copy number: High Copy
Gene/Insert
  Gene/Insert name: O-GlcNAc Transferase (alt name: OGT)
  Species: H. sapiens (human)
  Insert size (bp): 3903
  Mutation: WT OGT
  GenBank ID: NM_181673.3
  Entrez Gene: OGT (a.k.a. HINCUT-1, HRNT1, MRX106, O-GLCNAC, OGT1, XLID106)
  Tag / fusion protein: mKate2 (N terminal on insert); 2x FLAG (N terminal on insert)
Terms and licenses: Academic/Nonprofit Terms; Industry Terms: Not Available to Industry
Depositor comments: Please visit https://doi.org/10.1101/2020.10.22.351288 for bioRxiv preprint.
How to cite: pENTR1A mKate2-hu_ncOGT WT was a gift from Suzanne Walker (Addgene plasmid # 154282 ; http://n2t.net/addgene:154282 ; RRID:Addgene_154282)
