[The description below was written by a language model from this plasmid's Addgene catalogue record and pLannotate feature annotations shown in this document.]
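Description:
pENTR1A mKate2-hu_ncOGT WT is a Gateway entry vector of about 6.2 kb built on the pENTR1A backbone. It carries a fusion of the red fluorescent protein mKate2, a 2xFLAG epitope and wild-type human O-GlcNAc transferase (OGT). The plasmid is maintained in E. coli at high copy through a ColE1/pUC-type origin and selected with kanamycin via an aminoglycoside phosphotransferase gene. A short fragment annotated as an RSF origin is also detected, but it is only a partial match. The rrnB T1 and T2 terminators sit upstream of the cloning region, where they insulate the insert from read-through transcription originating in the backbone.

The payload lies between attL1 and attL2. In order, it consists of the mKate2 coding sequence, a short FLAG segment (annotated as a partial 3xFLAG match, consistent with the 2xFLAG stated in the record), a residual attB1 site that appears to serve as a linker left over from an earlier recombination step, and the OGT open reading frame. The annotation tool matched OGT to the rat protein entry, but the catalogue record specifies the human gene, and the "nc" in the name presumably denotes the nucleocytoplasmic isoform.

No promoter is annotated or stated, as expected for an entry clone. Expression requires an LR Clonase reaction to transfer the attL-flanked cassette into a destination vector that supplies the promoter and host-specific elements. After transfer, the fusion allows OGT to be tracked by red fluorescence and detected or purified through FLAG. The associated work examined catalytic and noncatalytic roles of OGT in mammalian cell proliferation, where this wild-type version would presumably act as the reference for mutant forms.
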