Features (pLannotate 1.2.2; 11 found; start..end, strand, type, name):
      1..46      +  rep_origin     RSF ori (fragment): Plasmids containing the RSF 1030 origin of replication can be propagated in E. coli cells that contain additional plasmids with compatible origins.
    106..149     -  terminator     rrnB T1 terminator: Escherichia coli rrnB; transcription terminator T1 from the E. coli rrnB gene
    281..308     +  terminator     rrnB T2 terminator: transcription terminator T2 from the E. coli rrnB gene
    358..457     +  protein_bind   attL1: mutant version of attL; recombination site for the Gateway® LR reaction LR Clonase™
    488..1183    +  CDS            mKate2: mKate2 is a basic (constitutively fluorescent) red fluorescent protein published in 2009, derived from Entacmaea quadricolor. It is reported to be a rapidly-maturing monomer with moderate acid sensitivity.
   1190..1209    +  CDS            3xFLAG (fragment): three tandem FLAG® epitope tags
   1256..1280    +  protein_bind   attB1: mutant version of attB; recombination site for the Gateway® BP reaction BP Clonase™
   1283..4387    +  CDS            Ogt: OGT1_RAT - Experimental evidence at protein level: Swiss-Prot protein existence level 1. Catalyzes the transfer of a single N-acetylglucosamine from UDP-GlcNAc to a serine or threonine residue in cytoplasmic and nuclear proteins resulting in their modification with a beta-linked N- acetylglucosamine (O-GlcNAc) (PubMed:24995978, PubMed:10542233). Has 3 distinct KM values for UDP-GlcNAc; GlcNAc concentration modulates its affinity for different substrates (PubMed:10542233). Glycosylates a large and diverse number of proteins including histone H2B, AKT1, EZH2, PFKL, KMT2E/MLL5, MAPT/TAU and HCFC1
   4405..4504    -  protein_bind   attL2: mutant version of attL; recombination site for the Gateway® LR reaction LR Clonase™
   4627..5436    +  CDS            KanR: aminoglycoside phosphotransferase; aph(3')-Ia; confers resistance to kanamycin in bacteria or G418 (Geneticin®) in eukaryotes
   5526..6114    +  rep_origin     ori: high-copy-number ColE1/pMB1/pBR322/pUC origin of replication
>Addgene plasmid #154282 | pENTR1A mKate2-hu_ncOGT WT | addgene full sequence | sequence record 304856 | Addgene NGS Result
CTTTCCTGCGTTATCCCCTGATTCTGTGGATAACCGTATTACCGCTAGCATGGATCTCGGGGACGTCTAA
CTACTAAGCGAGAGTAGGGAACTGCCAGGCATCAAATAAAACGAAAGGCTCAGTCGGAAGACTGGGCCTT
TCGTTTTATCTGTTGTTTGTCGGTGAACGCTCTCCTGAGTAGGACAAATCCGCCGGGAGCGGATTTGAAC
GTTGTGAAGCAACGGCCCGGAGGGTGGCGGGCAGGACGCCCGCCATAAACTGCCAGGCATCAAACTAAGC
AGAAGGCCATCCTGACGGATGGCCTTTTTGCGTTTCTACAAACTCTTCCTGTTAGTTAGTTACTTAAGCT
CGGGCCCCAAATAATGATTTTATTTTGACTGATAGTGACCTGTTCGTTGCAACAAATTGATAAGCAATGC
TTTTTTATAATGCCAACTTTGTACAAAAAAGCAGGCTTTAAAGGAACCAATTCAGTCGACTGGATCCATG
GTGAGCGAGCTGATTAAGGAGAACATGCACATGAAGCTGTACATGGAGGGCACCGTGAACAACCACCACT
TCAAGTGCACATCCGAGGGCGAAGGCAAGCCCTACGAGGGCACCCAGACCATGAGAATCAAGGCGGTCGA
GGGCGGCCCTCTCCCCTTCGCCTTCGACATCCTGGCTACCAGCTTCATGTACGGCAGCAAAACCTTCATC
AACCACACCCAGGGCATCCCCGACTTCTTTAAGCAGTCCTTCCCCGAGGGCTTCACATGGGAGAGAGTCA
CCACATACGAAGACGGGGGCGTGCTGACCGCTACCCAGGACACCAGCCTCCAGGACGGCTGCCTCATCTA
CAACGTCAAGATCAGAGGGGTGAACTTCCCATCCAACGGCCCTGTGATGCAGAAGAAAACACTCGGCTGG
GAGGCCTCCACCGAGACCCTGTACCCCGCTGACGGCGGCCTGGAAGGCAGAGCCGACATGGCCCTGAAGC
TCGTGGGCGGGGGCCACCTGATCTGCAACTTGAAGACCACATACAGATCCAAGAAACCCGCTAAGAACCT
CAAGATGCCCGGCGTCTACTATGTGGACAGAAGACTGGAAAGAATCAAGGAGGCCGACAAAGAGACCTAC
GTCGAGCAGCACGAGGTGGCTGTGGCCAGATACTGCGACCTCCCTAGCAAACTGGGGCACAGAGGCGGAG
ACTACAAAGATGATGACGACAAAGGCGACTACAAAGACGATGACGACAAGGGCATCGATAGATCAACAAG
TTTGTACAAAAAAGCAGGCTTTGCGTCTTCCGTGGGCAACGTGGCCGACAGCACAGGGTTAGCTGAGTTG
GCACATCGAGAATATCAGGCAGGAGATTTTGAGGCAGCTGAGAGACACTGCATGCAGCTCTGGAGACAAG
AGCCAGACAATACTGGTGTGCTTTTATTACTTTCATCTATACACTTCCAGTGTCGAAGGCTGGACAGATC
TGCTCACTTTAGCACTCTGGCAATTAAACAGAACCCCCTTCTGGCAGAAGCTTATTCGAATTTGGGGAAT
GTGTACAAGGAAAGAGGGCAGTTGCAGGAGGCAATTGAGCATTATCGACATGCATTGCGTCTCAAACCTG
ATTTCATCGATGGTTATATTAACCTGGCAGCCGCCTTGGTAGCAGCGGGTGACATGGAAGGGGCAGTACA
AGCTTACGTCTCTGCTCTTCAGTACAATCCTGATTTGTACTGTGTTCGCAGTGACCTGGGGAACCTGCTC
AAAGCCCTGGGTCGCTTGGAAGAAGCCAAGGCATGTTATTTGAAAGCAATTGAGACGCAACCGAACTTTG
CAGTAGCTTGGAGTAATCTTGGCTGTGTTTTCAATGCACAAGGGGAAATTTGGCTTGCAATTCATCACTT
TGAAAAGGCTGTCACCCTTGACCCAAACTTTCTGGATGCTTATATCAATTTAGGAAATGTCTTGAAAGAG
GCACGCATTTTTGACAGAGCTGTGGCAGCTTATCTTCGTGCCCTAAGTTTGAGTCCAAATCACGCAGTGG
TGCACGGCAACCTGGCTTGTGTATACTATGAGCAAGGCCTGATAGATCTGGCAATAGACACCTACAGGCG
GGCTATCGAACTACAACCACATTTCCCTGATGCTTACTGCAACCTAGCCAATGCTCTCAAAGAGAAGGGC
AGTGTTGCTGAAGCAGAAGATTGTTATAATACAGCTCTCCGTCTGTGTCCCACCCATGCAGACTCTCTGA
ATAACCTAGCCAATATCAAACGAGAACAGGGAAACATTGAAGAGGCAGTTCGCTTGTATCGTAAAGCATT
AGAAGTCTTCCCAGAGTTTGCTGCTGCCCATTCAAATTTAGCAAGTGTACTGCAGCAGCAGGGAAAACTG
CAGGAAGCTCTGATGCATTATAAGGAGGCTATTCGAATCAGTCCTACCTTTGCTGATGCCTACTCTAATA
TGGGAAACACTCTAAAGGAGATGCAGGATGTTCAGGGAGCCTTGCAGTGTTATACGCGTGCCATCCAAAT
TAATCCTGCATTTGCAGATGCACATAGCAATCTGGCTTCCATTCATAAGGATTCAGGGAATATTCCAGAA
GCCATAGCTTCTTACCGCACGGCTCTGAAACTTAAGCCTGATTTTCCTGATGCTTATTGTAACTTGGCTC
ATTGCCTGCAGATTGTCTGTGATTGGACAGACTATGATGAGCGAATGAAGAAGTTGGTCAGTATTGTGGC
TGACCAGTTAGAGAAGAATAGGTTGCCTTCTGTGCATCCTCATCATAGTATGCTATATCCTCTTTCTCAT
GGCTTCAGGAAGGCTATTGCTGAGAGGCACGGCAACCTGTGCTTAGATAAGATTAATGTTCTTCATAAAC
CACCATATGAACATCCAAAAGACTTGAAGCTCAGTGATGGTCGGCTGCGTGTAGGATATGTGAGTTCCGA
CTTTGGGAATCATCCTACTTCTCACCTTATGCAGTCTATTCCAGGCATGCACAATCCTGATAAATTTGAG
GTGTTCTGTTATGCCCTGAGCCCAGACGATGGCACAAACTTCCGAGTGAAGGTGATGGCAGAAGCCAATC
ATTTCATTGATCTTTCTCAGATTCCATGCAATGGAAAAGCAGCTGATCGCATCCATCAGGATGGAATTCA
TATCCTTGTAAATATGAATGGCTATACTAAGGGCGCTCGAAATGAGCTTTTTGCTCTCAGGCCAGCTCCT
ATTCAGGCAATGTGGCTGGGATACCCTGGGACGAGTGGTGCGCTTTTCATGGATTATATTATCACTGATC
AGGAAACTTCGCCAGCTGAAGTTGCTGAGCAGTATTCCGAGAAATTGGCTTATATGCCCCACACTTTTTT
TATTGGTGATCATGCTAATATGTTCCCTCACCTGAAGAAAAAAGCAGTCATCGATTTTAAGTCCAATGGG
CACATTTATGACAATCGGATAGTTCTGAATGGCATCGACCTCAAAGCATTTCTTGATAGTCTACCAGATG
TGAAAATTGTCAAGATGAAGTGTCCTGATGGAGGAGACAATGCAGATAGCAGTAACACAGCTCTTAATAT
GCCTGTTATTCCTATGAATACTATTGCAGAAGCAGTTATTGAAATGATTAACCGAGGACAGATTCAAATA
ACAATTAATGGATTCAGTATTAGCAATGGACTGGCAACTACTCAGATCAACAATAAGGCTGCAACTGGAG
AGGAGGTTCCCCGTACCATTATTGTAACCACCCGTTCTCAGTACGGGTTACCAGAAGATGCCATCGTATA
CTGTAACTTTAATCAGTTGTATAAAATTGACCCTTCTACTTTGCAGATGTGGGCAAACATTCTGAAGCGT
GTTCCCAATAGTGTACTCTGGCTGTTGCGTTTTCCAGCAGTAGGAGAACCTAATATTCAACAGTATGCAC
AAAACATGGGCCTGCCCCAGAACCGTATCATTTTTTCACCTGTTGCTCCTAAAGAGGAACACGTCAGGAG
AGGCCAGCTGGCTGATGTCTGCTTGGACACTCCACTCTGTAATGGGCACACCACAGGGATGGATGTCCTC
TGGGCAGGGACCCCCATGGTGACTATGCCAGGAGAGACTCTTGCTTCTCGAGTTGCAGCATCCCAGCTCA
CTTGCTTAGGTTGTCTTGAGCTTATTGCTAAAAACAGACAAGAATATGAAGACATAGCTGTGAAGCTGGG
AACTGATCTAGAATACCTGAAGAAAGTTCGTGGCAAAGTCTGGAAGCAAAGAATATCTAGCCCTCTGTTC
AACACCAAACAATACACAATGGAACTAGAGCGGCTCTATCTACAGATGTGGGAGCATTATGCAGCTGGCA
ACAAACCTGACCACATGATTAAGCCTGTTGAAGTCACTGAGTCAGCATAACTCGAGATATCTAGACCCAG
CTTTCTTGTACAAAGTTGGCATTATAAGAAAGCATTGCTTATCAATTTGTTGCAACGAACAGGTCACTAT
CAGTCAAAATAAAATCATTATTTGCCATCCAGCTGCAGCTCTGGCCCGTGTCTCAAAATCTCTGATGTTA
CATTGCACAAGATAAAAATATATCATCATGAACAATAAAACTGTCTGCTTACATAAACAGTAATACAAGG
GGTGTTATGAGCCATATTCAACGGGAAACGTCGAGGCCGCGATTAAATTCCAACATGGATGCTGATTTAT
ATGGGTATAAATGGGCTCGCGATAATGTCGGGCAATCAGGTGCGACAATCTATCGCTTGTATGGGAAGCC
CGATGCGCCAGAGTTGTTTCTGAAACATGGCAAAGGTAGCGTTGCCAATGATGTTACAGATGAGATGGTC
AGACTAAACTGGCTGACGGAATTTATGCCTCTTCCGACCATCAAGCATTTTATCCGTACTCCTGATGATG
CATGGTTACTCACCACTGCGATCCCCGGAAAAACAGCATTCCAGGTATTAGAAGAATATCCTGATTCAGG
TGAAAATATTGTTGATGCGCTGGCAGTGTCCCTGCGCCGGTTGCATTCGATTCCTGTTTGTAATTGTCCT
TTTAACAGCGATCGCGTATTTCGTCTCGCTCAGGCGCAATCACGAATGAATAACGGTTTGGTTGATGCGA
GTGATTTTGATGACGAGCGTAATGGCTGGCCTGTTGAACAAGTCTGGAAAGAAATGCATAAACTTTTGCC
ATTCTCACCGGATTCAGTCGTCACTCATGGTGATTTCTCACTTGATAACCTTATTTTTGACGAGGGGAAA
TTAATAGGTTGTATTGATGTTGGACGAGTCGGAATCGCAGACCGATACCAGGATCTTGCCATCCTATGGA
ACTGCCTCGGTGAGTTTTCTCCTTCATTACAGAAACGGCTTTTTCAAAAATATGGTATTGATAATCCTGA
TATGAATAAATTGCAGTTTCATTTGATGCTCGATGAGTTTTTCTAATCAGAATTGGTTAATTGGTTGTAA
CATTATTCAGATTGGGCCCCGTTCCACTGAGCGTCAGACCCCGTAGAAAAGATCAAAGGATCTTCTTGAG
ATCCTTTTTTTCTGCGCGTAATCTGCTGCTTGCAAACAAAAAAACCACCGCTACCAGCGGTGGTTTGTTT
GCCGGATCAAGAGCTACCAACTCTTTTTCCGAAGGTAACTGGCTTCAGCAGAGCGCAGATACCAAATACT
GTTCTTCTAGTGTAGCCGTAGTTAGGCCACCACTTCAAGAACTCTGTAGCACCGCCTACATACCTCGCTC
TGCTAATCCTGTTACCAGTGGCTGCTGCCAGTGGCGATAAGTCGTGTCTTACCGGGTTGGACTCAAGACG
ATAGTTACCGGATAAGGCGCAGCGGTCGGGCTGAACGGGGGGTTCGTGCACACAGCCCAGCTTGGAGCGA
ACGACCTACACCGAACTGAGATACCTACAGCGTGAGCTATGAGAAAGCGCCACGCTTCCCGAAGGGAGAA
AGGCGGACAGGTATCCGGTAAGCGGCAGGGTCGGAACAGGAGAGCGCACGAGGGAGCTTCCAGGGGGAAA
CGCCTGGTATCTTTATAGTCCTGTCGGGTTTCGCCACCTCTGACTTGAGCGTCGATTTTTGTGATGCTCG
TCAGGGGGGCGGAGCCTATGGAAAAACGCCAGCAACGCGGCCTTTTTACGGTTCCTGGCCTTTTGCTGGC
CTTTTGCTCACATGTT
